>Addgene plasmid #199974 | YP33 | addgene full sequence | sequence record 405064 | Addgene NGS Result
TCTTTTTTTTTTTTTNGACCGCGCCACTGAAATTTACAGAGGGGCTAGCATGTGACCTCCTTGAAGCTCA
ACGGCTTTTTGCTCCACTAAAAACGCATTAAAAATATAAAAGGGTCCCTGGGTTTGCGTACTTTATCCGT
CATTTTTTAAGCAACATTTTATACATTTTTAACTAAGTAACTTAAAGAGGAGAAAGGTACCATGGTCAGT
GTCATCAAAGAAGAAATGAAGATCAAGTTGCACATGGAAGGTAACGTTAATGGTCATGCCTTTGTTATTG
AAGGTGATGGTAAAGGTAAACCATACGATGGTACTCAAACTTTGAACTTGACTGTCAAAGAAGGTGCTCC
ATTGCCATTCTCTTACGATATTTTGACTAACGCCTTCCAATACGGTAATAGAGCTTTTACTAAGTACCCA
GCCGATATCCCAGATTACTTTAAGCAAACTTTTCCAGAAGGTTACTCCTGGGAAAGAACTATGTCTTACG
AAGATAACGCTATCTGCAACGTCAGATCCGAAATTTCTATGGAAGGTGATTGCTTCATCTACAAGATCAG
ATTCGATGGTAAGAACTTTCCACCAAATGGTCCAGTCATGCAAAAAAAGACTTTGAAGTGGGAACCATCC
ACCGAAATGATGTATGTTAGAGATGGTTTCTTGATGGGTGATGTCAATATGGCTTTGTTGTTGGAAGGTG
GTGGTCATCATAGATGTGATTTCAAGACTTCTTACAAGGCCAAGAAGGTTGTTCAATTGCCAGATGCTCA
TAAGATCGATCACAGAATCGAAATCTTGTCCCACGATAGAGATTACTCCAAGGTTAAGTTGTACGAAAAC
GCTGTTGCTAGAAACTCTTTGTTGCCATCTCAAGCTTCTAAGTAACATGTAATTAGTTATGTCACGCTTA
CATTCACGCCCTCCCCCCACATCCGCTCTAACCGAAAAGGAAGGAGTTAGACAACCTGAAGTCTAGGTCC
CTATTTATTTTTTTATAGTTATGTTAGTATTAAGAACGTTATTTATATTTCAAATTTTTCTTTTTTTTCT
GTACAGACGCGTGTACGCATGTAACATTATACTGAAAACCTTGCTTGAGAAGGTTTTGGGACGCTCGAAG
GCTTTGTGGAGGTCGACACGAGCGACTGAGTTCGGACGTCACGACCTGCCTGGATATCGTGCACCGCTCG
TGCACTGACGTCATGATCGACGAGTCGCACAGAGGCCTCTGACACTGACTCGACCTGACTAGCGTCGAGC
AGTGACGACCTGCCCGGGCACAGCAACTGTGCCACTCGTCTGATCCGTCGTCCCATCGGCTGAATCGATG
CCTCGTCCCCGCCGGGTCACCCGGCCAGCGACATGGAGGCCCAGAATACCCTCCTTGACAGTCTTGACGT
GCGCAGCTCAGGGGCATGATGTGACTGTCGCCCGTACATTTAGCCCATACATCCCCATGTATAATCATTT
GCATCCATACATTTTGATGGCCGCACGGCGCGAAGCAAAAATTACGGCACCTCGCTGCAGACCTGCGAGC
AGGGAAACGCTCCCCTCACAGACGCGTTGAATTGTCCCCACGCCGCGCCCCTGTAGAGAAATATAAAAGG
TTAGGATTTGCCACTGAGGTTCTTCTTTCATATACTTCCTTTTAAAATCTTGCTAGGATACAGTTCTCAC
ATCACATCCGAACATAAACAACCATGGGTAAAAAGCCTGAACTCACCGCGACGTCTGTCGAGAAGTTTCT
GATCGAAAAGTTCGACAGCGTCTCCGACCTGATGCAGCTCTCGGAGGGCGAAGAATCTCGTGCTTTCAGC
TTCGATGTAGGAGGGCGTGGATATGTCCTGCGGGTAAATAGCTGCGCCGATGGTTTCTACAAAGATCGTT
ATGTTTATCGGCACTTTGCATCGGCCGCGCTCCCGATTCCGGAAGTGCTTGACATTGGGGAGTTCAGCGA
GAGCCTGACCTATTGCATCTCCCGCCGTGCACAGGGTGTCACGTTGCAAGACCTGCCTGAAACCGAACTG
CCCGCTGTTCTGCAGCCGGTCGCGGAGGCCATGGATGCGATCGCTGCGGCCGATCTTAGCCAGACGAGCG
GGTTCGGCCCATTCGGACCGCAAGGAATCGGTCAATACACTACATGGCGTGATTTCATATGCGCGATTGC
TGATCCCCATGTGTATCACTGGCAAACTGTGATGGACGACACCGTCAGTGCGTCCGTCGCGCAGGCTCTC
GATGAGCTGATGCTTTGGGCCGAGGACTGCCCCGAAGTCCGGCACCTCGTGCACGCGGATTTCGGCTCCA
ACAATGTCCTGACGGACAATGGCCGCATAACAGCGGTCATTGACTGGAGCGAGGCGATGTTCGGGGATTC
CCAATACGAGGTCGCCAACATCTTCTTCTGGAGGCCGTGGTTGGCTTGTATGGAGCAACAGACGCGCTAC
TTCGAGCGGAGGCATCCGGAGCTTGCAGGATCGCCGCGGCTCCGGGCGTATATGCTCCGCATTGGTCTTG
ACCAACTCTATCAGAGCTTGGTTGACGGCAATTTCGATGATGCAGCTTGGGCGCAGGGTCGATGCGACGC
AATCGTCCGATCCGGAGCCGGGACTGTCGGGCGTACACAAATCGCCCGCAGAAGCGCGGCCGTCTGGACC
GATGGCTGTGTAGAAGTACTCGCCGATAGTGGAAACCGACGCCCCAGCACTCGTCCGAGGGCAAAGGAAT
AATCAGTACTGACAATAAAAAGATTCTTGTTTTCAAGAACTTGTCATTTGTATAGTTTTTTTATATTGTA
GTTGTTCTATTTTAATCAAATGTTAGCGTGATTTATATTTTTTTTCGCCTCGACATCATCTGCCCAGATG
CGAAGTTAAGTGCGCAGAAAGTAATATCATGCGTCAATCGTATGTGAATGCTGGTCGCTATACTGCTATC
GATGTGGCAGTGCGTCCAGCTCAGTCAGACTCAGTCCTGGTGTCGTCAGCCTGTGAGCAAAAGGCCAGCA
AAAGGCCAGGAACCGTAAAAAGGCCGCGTTGCTGGCGTTTTTCCATAGGCTCCGCCCCCCTGACGAGCAT
CACAAAAATCGACGCTCAAGTCAGAGGTGGCGAAACCCGACAGGACTATAAAGATACCAGGCGTTTCCCC
CTGGAAGCTCCCTCGTGCGCTCTCCTGTTCCGACCCTGCCGCTTACCGGATACCTGTCCGCCTTTCTCCC
TTCGGGAAGCGTGGCGCTTTCTCATAGCTCACGCTGTAGGTATCTCAGTTCGGTGTAGGTCGTTCGCTCC
AAGCTGGGCTGTGTGCACGAACCCCCCGTTCAGCCCGACCGCTGCGCCTTATCCGGTAACTATCGTCTTG
AGTCCAACCCGGTAAGACACGACTTATCGCCACTGGCAGCAGCCACTGGTAACAGGATTAGCAGAGCGAG
GTATGTAGGCGGTGCTACAGAGTTCTTGAAGTGGTGGCCTAACTACGGCTACACTAGAAGAACAGTATTT
GGTATCTGCGCTCTGCTGAAGCCAGTTACCTTCGGAAAAAGAGTTGGTAGCTCTTGATCCGGCAAACAAA
CCACCGCTGGTAGCGGTGGTTTTTTTGTTTGCAAGCAGCAGATTACGCGCAGAAAAAAAGGATCTCAAGA
AGATCCTTTGATCTTTTCTACGGGGTCTGACGCTCAGTGGAACGAAAACTCACGTTAAGGGATTTTGGTC
ATGAGATTATCAAAAAGGATCTTCACCTAGATCCTTTTAAATTAAAAATGAAGTTTTAAATCAATCTAAA
GTATATATGAGTAAACTTGGTCTGACAGTTACCAATGCTTAATCAGTGAGGCACCTATCTCAGCGATCTG
TCTATTTCGTTCATCCATAGTTGCCTGACTCCCCGTCGTGTAGATAACTACGATACGGGAGGGCTTACCA
TCTGGCCCCAGTGCTGCAATGATACCGCGAGACCCACGCTCACCGGCTCCAGATTTATCAGCAATAAACC
AGCCAGCCGGAAGGGCCGAGCGCAGAAGTGGTCCTGCAACTTTATCCGCCTCCATCCAGTCTATTAATTG
TTGCCGGGAAGCTAGAGTAAGTAGTTCGCCAGTTAATAGTTTGCGCAACGTTGTTGCCATTGCTACAGGC
ATCGTGGTGTCACGCTCGTCGTTTGGTATGGCTTCATTCAGCTCCGGTTCCCAACGATCAAGGCGAGTTA
CATGATCCCCCATGTTGTGCAAAAAAGCGGTTAGCTCCTTCGGTCCTCCGATCGTTGTCAGAAGTAAGTT
GGCCGCAGTGTTATCACTCATGGTTATGGCAGCACTGCATAATTCTCTTACTGTCATGCCATCCGTAAGA
TGCTTTTCTGTGACTGGTGAGTACTCAACCAAGTCATTCTGAGAATAGTGTATGCGGCGACCGAGTTGCT
CTTGCCCGGCGTCAATACGGGATAATACCGCGCCACATAGCAGAACTTTAAAAGTGCTCATCATTGGAAA
ACGTTCTTCGGGGCGAAAACTCTCAAGGATCTTACCGCTGTTGAGATCCAGTTCGATGTAACCCACTCGT
GCACCCAACTGATCTTCAGCATCTTTTACTTTCACCAGCGTTTCTGGGTGAGCAAAAACAGGAAGGCAAA
ATGCCGCAAAAAAGGGAATAAGGGCGACACGGAAATGTTGAATACTCATACTCTTCCTTTTTCAATATTA
TTGAAGCATTTATCAGGGTTATTGTCTCATGAGCGGATACATATTTGAATGTATTTAGAAAAATAAACAA
ATAGGGGTTCCGCGCACATTTCCCCGAAAAGTGCCACCTGATGCGGTGTGAAATACCGCACAGATGCGTA
AGGAGAAAATACCGCATCAGGGTCAGTCACAGTGGAGCCTAGCACTCACTCAGCGTGACGGCTCAGAGCA
GAATTCACGAGCCAGAAATAGTAACTTTTGCCTAAATCACAAATTGCAAAATTTAATTGCTTGCAAAAGG
TCACATGCTTATAATCAACTTTTTTAAAAATTTAAAATACTTTTTTATTTTTTATTTTTAAACATAAATG
AAATAATTTATTTATTGTTTATGATTACCGAAACATAAAACCTGCTCAAGAAAAAGAAACTGTTTTGTCC
TTGGAAAAAAAGCACTACCTAGGAGCGGCCAAAATGCCGGCTTACATTTTATGTTAGCTGGTGGACTGAC
GCCAGAAAATGTTGGTGATGCGCTTAGATTAAATGGCGTTATTGGTGTTGATGTAAGCGGAGGTGTGGAG
ACAAATGGTGTAAAAGACTCTAACAAAATAGCAAATTTCGTCAAAAATGCTAAGAAATAGGTTATTACTG
AGTAGTATTTATTTAAGTATTGTTTGTGCACTTGCCTGCAAGCCTTTTGAAAAGCAAGCATAAAAGATCT
AAACATAAAATCTGTAAAATAACAAGATGTAAAGATAATGCTAAATCATTTGGCTTTTTGATTGATTGTA
CAGGAAAATATACATCGCAGGGGGTTGACTTTTACCATTTCACCGCAATGGAATTAAACTTGTTGAAGAG
AATGTTCACAGGCGCATACGCTACAATGACCCGATTCTTGCTAGCCGAATTCCAGTCAGGCTGCTAGCAC
CAGAGCTACGTGACCGCAGGACTAGCTCCAGCTGAGCGACACGCGAACAGGTGTAGAGTCAGTCGTGCTG
CAAGGTCGCACTAATACGACTCACTATAGGG
Features (pLannotate 1.2.2; 11 found; start..end, strand, type, name):
    208..876     +  CDS            mUkG: mUkG is a basic (constitutively fluorescent) green fluorescent protein published in 2008, derived from Sarcophyton sp.. It has moderate acid sensitivity.
    931..1120    +  terminator     CYC1 terminator: S. cerevisiae CYC1; transcription terminator for CYC1
   1360..2935    +  gene           hphMX6: yeast selectable marker conferring hygromycin resistance
   2738..2935    +  terminator     TEF terminator: Ashbya gossypii TEF terminator
   3050..3638    -  rep_origin     ori: high-copy-number ColE1/pMB1/pBR322/pUC origin of replication
   3809..4669    -  CDS            AmpR: β-lactamase; bla; confers resistance to ampicillin, carbenicillin, and related antibiotics
   4670..4774    -  promoter       AmpR promoter: bla
   4801..4851    +  misc_feature   bom (fragment): basis of mobility region from pBR322
   4980..5149    -  misc_feature   CEN4 (fragment): S. cerevisiae CEN4 centromere
   5150..5576    +  rep_origin     ARS1 (fragment): S. cerevisiae autonomously replicating sequence ARS1
   5682..5700    +  promoter       T7 promoter: promoter for bacteriophage T7 RNA polymerase
