[The description below was written by a language model from this plasmid's Addgene catalogue record and pLannotate feature annotations shown in this document.]
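Description:
YP33 is a yeast/E. coli shuttle vector of about 5.7 kb, built on the pRCVS6H backbone by Gibson assembly, that expresses a green fluorescent reporter from a synthetic yeast promoter designated number 33. For propagation in bacteria it carries a ColE1/pMB1-type origin and the β-lactamase gene with its own promoter, giving ampicillin resistance, along with a fragment of the pBR322 bom region. The annotation tool labels the origin as high copy, whereas the catalogue entry lists the plasmid as low copy. In Saccharomyces cerevisiae the plasmid is maintained through fragments of the CEN4 centromere and the ARS1 replication origin, an arrangement that normally gives stable, low-copy episomal inheritance. Yeast transformants are selected with the hphMX6 cassette, which confers hygromycin resistance and ends in the Ashbya gossypii TEF terminator.

The payload is a single reporter cassette. The catalogue calls the insert GFP of synthetic origin, while the automated annotation matches the open reading frame to mUkG, a constitutively fluorescent green protein derived from a Sarcophyton soft coral, so the reporter may not be an Aequorea-type GFP. The coding sequence is followed by the S. cerevisiae CYC1 transcription terminator. The synthetic promoter itself is not annotated in the feature table; it presumably lies in the unannotated stretch immediately upstream of the reporter. A T7 promoter sits close to the end of the sequence record, and so, on the circular plasmid, a short distance upstream of that region. The construct serves as a fluorescence readout of the strength of this synthetic promoter in yeast, and the associated work concerns synthetic genetic elements designed for expression across different host organisms.
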