Addgene plasmid #199974: YP33
Purpose: Yeast/E coli shuttle vector expressing GFP from synthetic yeast promoter 33
Depositing lab: Farren Isaacs. Depositing organization: Yale University. Publication: Cross-kingdom expression of synthetic genetic elements promotes discovery of metabolites in the human microbiome. Patel JR, Oh J, Wang S, Crawford JM, Isaacs FJ. Cell. 2022 Apr 28;185(9):1487-1505.e14. doi: 10.1016/j.cell.2022.03.008. Epub 2022 Apr 1. PubMed 35366417.
Backbone
  Vector backbone: pRCVS6H
  Vector type: Yeast Expression
  Selectable markers: Hygromycin
Growth in bacteria
  Bacterial resistance: Ampicillin, 100 μg/mL
  Growth temperature: 37°C
  Growth strain: BL21
  Copy number: Low Copy
Gene/Insert
  Gene/Insert name: GFP
  Species: Synthetic
  Cloning method: Gibson Cloning
Terms and licenses: Academic/Nonprofit Terms; Industry Terms: Not Available to Industry
How to cite: YP33 was a gift from Farren Isaacs (Addgene plasmid # 199974 ; http://n2t.net/addgene:199974 ; RRID:Addgene_199974)
